>Addgene plasmid #13980 | RCAS (B) flag Lunatic Fringe (CT#471) | addgene partial sequence | sequence record 60469 | pBRforBam 5'-CTTGGAGCCACTATCGAC-3'
TCCTGTGGATCCCCTCCGACGGTACTCAGCTTCTGCCTCCCTAAGCCGCAGCCCCCTCCACCAGGGTCAT
CGAACTCGCCTCCCGATAGACGAGACGGATGGAGACAGGATCGCCACGCCGTCTGTGGCCGACCACTATT
CCCTAACTATCACGTCGGGGTCACCAAATGAAGCCTTCTGCTTCATGCAGGTGCTCGTAGTCGTCAGGGA
ATCAACGGTCCGGCCATCAACCCAGGTGCACACCAATGTGGTGAATGGTCAAATGGCGTTTATTGTATCG
AGCTAGGCACTTAAATACAATATCTCTGCAATGCGGAATTCAGTGGTTCGTCCAATCCATGTCAGACCCG
TCTGTTGCCTTCCTAATAAGGCACGATCGTACCACCTTACTTCCACCAATCGGCATGCACGGTGCTTTTT
CTCTCCTTGTAAGGCATGTTGCTAACTCATCGTTACCATGTTGCAAGACTACAAGAGTATTGCATAAGAC
TACATTTCCCCCTCCCTATGCAAAAGCGAAACTACTATATCCTGAGGGGACTCCTAACCGCGTACAACCG
AAGCCCCGCTTTTCGCCTAAACACACCCTAGTCCCCTCAGATACGCGTATATCTGGCCCGTACATCGCAT
CGATTCTAGACTGCAGTTAGGATCCCTTGTCATCGTCGTCCTTGTAGTCGCTAGCGTACACCACGTTGGA
AGGGCACCACGGCGTGTCGGGGTACAGCAGGCAGTGCACAGAGCGAAACCTGGATGGGTCCTCCTCCACG
GAGAAGGCTCCCTTCATGTGGATGGAGTTGCGCTTGTTTTCAAACATGCCATAGCTTAGTGTCACCTGCT
TGTGGATCTCTGTCTTGGGCACCTGGTGAAGGTT
