[The description below was written by a language model from this plasmid's Addgene catalogue record.]
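Description:
RCAS (B) flag Lunatic Fringe is a replication-competent avian retroviral expression construct built on the RCASBP(B) backbone, a proviral plasmid of about 11.6 kb without insert. RCAS vectors derive from avian sarcoma-leukosis virus: the LTRs flank the viral gag, pol and env genes, and the position originally held by src is replaced by a ClaI cloning site. The "BP" designation refers to the Bryan high-titre polymerase variant, and "(B)" indicates a subgroup B envelope, which determines which avian cells can be infected. Because the provirus encodes all viral functions, transfected permissive avian cells produce infectious virus that spreads through the culture or tissue without a helper. In bacteria the plasmid is maintained at low copy number under ampicillin selection.

The payload is a roughly 1.2 kb chicken Lunatic fringe (LFNG) coding sequence inserted into the ClaI site, with ClaI retained on both sides. Because the same site flanks both ends, orientation is not set by the cloning strategy itself. A Flag epitope is fused to the C-terminus of the protein; the depositor notes that it was added as an NheI–BamHI fragment at the 3′ end of the gene, allowing the misexpressed protein to be detected with anti-Flag reagents. The record names no separate promoter. In RCAS vectors the insert is generally expressed from a spliced subgenomic message driven by the viral LTR.

LFNG encodes a Fringe-family glycosyltransferase that modulates Notch signalling. The associated publication concerns fringe gene expression in limb-bud ectoderm and formation of the apical ectodermal ridge, which fits use of this construct for virus-mediated misexpression in chick embryos. No feature table was supplied, so individual element positions cannot be confirmed.
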