Addgene plasmid #13980: RCAS (B) flag Lunatic Fringe (CT#471)
Depositing lab: Cliff Tabin. Depositing organization: Harvard Medical School. Publication: Expression of Radical fringe in limb-bud ectoderm regulates apical ectodermal ridge formation. Laufer E, Dahn R, Orozco OE, Yeo CY, Pisenti J, Henrique D, Abbott UK, Fallon JF, Tabin C. Nature. 1997 Mar 27. 386(6623):366-73. 10.1038/386366a0 PubMed 9121552.
Backbone
  Vector backbone: RCASBP(B)
  Backbone size w/o insert (bp): 11600
  Vector type: Retroviral ; avian expression
Growth in bacteria
  Bacterial resistance: Ampicillin, 100 μg/mL
  Growth temperature: 37°C
  Growth strain: DH5alpha
  Copy number: Low Copy
Gene/Insert
  Gene/Insert name: Lunatic Fringe
  Species: G. gallus (chicken)
  Insert size (bp): 1200
  Entrez Gene: LFNG
  Tag / fusion protein: Flag (C terminal on insert)
  Cloning method: Restriction Enzyme; 5′ cloning site ClaI (not destroyed); 3′ cloning site ClaI (not destroyed)
  Sequencing primers: 5′ RCAS-F
Terms and licenses: Academic/Nonprofit Terms; Industry Terms: Not Available to Industry
Depositor comments: Flag epitope is a Nhe I - BamHI fragment attached to 3' end of lunatic fringe.
How to cite: RCAS (B) flag Lunatic Fringe (CT#471) was a gift from Cliff Tabin (Addgene plasmid # 13980 ; http://n2t.net/addgene:13980 ; RRID:Addgene_13980)
